>Addgene plasmid #207206 | pFUW-TetO-Cbfa2t3 | addgene full sequence | sequence record 416301 | Addgene NGS Result
CGATGTACGGGCCAGATATACGCGTTGACATTGATTATTGACTAGTTATTAATAGTAATCAATTACGGGG
TCATTAGTTCATAGCCCATATATGGAGTTCCGCGTTACATAACTTACGGTAAATGGCCCGCCTGGCTGAC
CGCCCAACGACCCCCGCCCATTGACGTCAATAATGACGTATGTTCCCATAGTAACGCCAATAGGGACTTT
CCATTGACGTCAATGGGTGGAGTATTTACGGTAAACTGCCCACTTGGCAGTACATCAAGTGTATCATATG
CCAAGTACGCCCCCTATTGACGTCAATGACGGTAAATGGCCCGCCTGGCATTATGCCCAGTACATGACCT
TATGGGACTTTCCTACTTGGCAGTACATCTACGTATTAGTCATCGCTATTACCATGGTGATGCGGTTTTG
GCAGTACATCAATGGGCGTGGATAGCGGTTTGACTCACGGGGATTTCCAAGTCTCCACCCCATTGACGTC
AATGGGAGTTTGTTTTGGCACCAAAATCAACGGGACTTTCCAAAATGTCGTAACAACTCCGCCCCATTGA
CGCAAATGGGCGGTAGGCGTGTACGGTGGGAGGTCTATATAAGCAGCGCGTTTTGCCTGTACTGGGTCTC
TCTGGTTAGACCAGATCTGAGCCTGGGAGCTCTCTGGCTAACTAGGGAACCCACTGCTTAAGCCTCAATA
AAGCTTGCCTTGAGTGCTTCAAGTAGTGTGTGCCCGTCTGTTGTGTGACTCTGGTAACTAGAGATCCCTC
AGACCCTTTTAGTCAGTGTGGAAAATCTCTAGCAGTGGCGCCCGAACAGGGACTTGAAAGCGAAAGGGAA
ACCAGAGGAGCTCTCTCGACGCAGGACTCGGCTTGCTGAAGCGCGCACGGCAAGAGGCGAGGGGCGGCGA
CTGGTGAGTACGCCAAAAATTTTGACTAGCGGAGGCTAGAAGGAGAGAGATGGGTGCGAGAGCGTCAGTA
TTAAGCGGGGGAGAATTAGATCGCGATGGGAAAAAATTCGGTTAAGGCCAGGGGGAAAGAAAAAATATAA
ATTAAAACATATAGTATGGGCAAGCAGGGAGCTAGAACGATTCGCAGTTAATCCTGGCCTGTTAGAAACA
TCAGAAGGCTGTAGACAAATACTGGGACAGCTACAACCATCCCTTCAGACAGGATCAGAAGAACTTAGAT
CATTATATAATACAGTAGCAACCCTCTATTGTGTGCATCAAAGGATAGAGATAAAAGACACCAAGGAAGC
TTTAGACAAGATAGAGGAAGAGCAAAACAAAAGTAAGACCACCGCACAGCAAGCGGCCGCTGATCTTCAG
ACCTGGAGGAGGAGATATGAGGGACAATTGGAGAAGTGAATTATATAAATATAAAGTAGTAAAAATTGAA
CCATTAGGAGTAGCACCCACCAAGGCAAAGAGAAGAGTGGTGCAGAGAGAAAAAAGAGCAGTGGGAATAG
GAGCTTTGTTCCTTGGGTTCTTGGGAGCAGCAGGAAGCACTATGGGCGCAGCGTCAATGACGCTGACGGT
ACAGGCCAGACAATTATTGTCTGGTATAGTGCAGCAGCAGAACAATTTGCTGAGGGCTATTGAGGCGCAA
CAGCATCTGTTGCAACTCACAGTCTGGGGCATCAAGCAGCTCCAGGCAAGAATCCTGGCTGTGGAAAGAT
ACCTAAAGGATCAACAGCTCCTGGGGATTTGGGGTTGCTCTGGAAAACTCATTTGCACCACTGCTGTGCC
TTGGAATGCTAGTTGGAGTAATAAATCTCTGGAACAGATTTGGAATCACACGACCTGGATGGAGTGGGAC
AGAGAAATTAACAATTACACAAGCTTAATACACTCCTTAATTGAAGAATCGCAAAACCAGCAAGAAAAGA
ATGAACAAGAATTATTGGAATTAGATAAATGGGCAAGTTTGTGGAATTGGTTTAACATAACAAATTGGCT
GTGGTATATAAAATTATTCATAATGATAGTAGGAGGCTTGGTAGGTTTAAGAATAGTTTTTGCTGTACTT
TCTATAGTGAATAGAGTTAGGCAGGGATATTCACCATTATCGTTTCAGACCCACCTCCCAACCCCGAGGG
GACCCGACAGGCCCGAAGGAATAGAAGAAGAAGGTGGAGAGAGAGACAGAGACAGATCCATTCGATTAGT
GAACGGATCGGCACTGCGTGCGCCAATTCTGCAGACAAATGGCAGTATTCATCCACAATTTTAAAAGAAA
AGGGGGGATTGGGGGGTACAGTGCAGGGGAAAGAATAGTAGACATAATAGCAACAGACATACAAACTAAA
GAATTACAAAAACAAATTACAAAAATTCAAAATTTTCGGGTTTATTACAGGGACAGCAGAGATCCAGTTT
GGTTAGATCTCGAGTTTACCACTCCCTATCAGTGATAGAGAAAAGTGAAAGTCGAGTTTACCACTCCCTA
TCAGTGATAGAGAAAAGTGAAAGTCGAGTTTACCACTCCCTATCAGTGATAGAGAAAAGTGAAAGTCGAG
TTTACCACTCCCTATCAGTGATAGAGAAAAGTGAAAGTCGAGTTTACCACTCCCTATCAGTGATAGAGAA
AAGTGAAAGTCGAGTTTACCACTCCCTATCAGTGATAGAGAAAAGTGAAAGTCGAGTTTACCACTCCCTA
TCAGTGATAGAGAAAAGTGAAAGTCGAGCTCGGTACCCGGGTCGAGGTAGGCGTGTACGGTGGGAGGCCT
ATATAAGCAGAGCTCGTTTAGTGAACCGTCAGATCGCCTGGAGACGCCATCCACGCTGTTTTGACCTCCA
TAGAAGACACCGGGACCGATCCAGCCTCCGCGGCCCCGAATTCACCGGTTCTAGAATGTCCCAGGCATCC
ACCACCACTCTGGAGAGTGGGGCACTCCTCTCGGGACCCCGGGGTCTTCAGAATGGAAGCCCAGCTCACA
GGAAGGAGAAGGCTGCAGCAATGCCAGACTCCCCGGCTGAAGTGAAGACGCAGCCCCGGTCCACACCCCC
CAGCATGCCGCCCCCACCTCCCACCTCATCCCAGGGAGCCACACGACCACCCTCCTTCACACCTCACACA
CATGGCGAGGATGGACCTGCGACGTCTCTTCCCCATGGCCGTTTCCACGGCTGCTTAAAGTGGTCCATGG
TCTGTCTCTTGATGAACGGCAGCAGCCACTCACCCACGGCCATCCACGGTGCCCCATCTACACCCAATGG
CTTCAGCAACGGCCCAGCCACCTCATCCACGGCCTCGCTCTCCACACAGCACCTGCCCCCGGCGTGCGGG
GCACGGCAGCTCAGCAAGCTTAAGCGTTTCCTCACCACCCTACAGCAGTTTGGCAGTGACATCTCACCTG
AGATCGGGGAGCGCGTGCGCACACTGGTGCTGGGCCTGGTGAACTCAACTCTGACGATCGAAGAGTTTCA
TGCCAAGCTCCAGGAAGCCACCAACTTTCCACTGAGGCCGTTTGTTATCCCTTTTCTGAAGGCTAATCTT
CCACTGCTGCAGCGTGAGCTCCTGCACTGTGCCCGCCTGGCCAAACAGACACCTGCCCAGTACCTGGCCC
AGCACGAACAGCTGCTGCTGGACGCCAGCGCCACCTCCCCTGTCGACTCGTCTGAGCTCCTGCTGGAAGT
CAACGAGAACGGCAAAAGGAGAACACCTGACAGGACCAAAGAGAATGGATCAGACCGGGACCCTCTGCAC
CCCGACCACCTCAGTAAGCGGTCCTGCACCCTGAGCCCCGCCCAGCGCTGCAGCCCCAGCAATGGGCTGC
CCCACCCGACGCCACCCCCACCCCCGCACTATCGCCTGGAGGACATGGCCATGGCCCACCATTTCCGGGA
CTCCTACCGCCATCCTGATCCCCGAGAGCTACGGGAACGCCACCGGCCCCTGGCCATACCTGGGTCTCGA
CAAGAAGAAGTGATTGATCACAGGCTCACAGAACGCGAGTGGGCAGAAGAATGGAAGCACCTCAACAGTC
TTCTGAACTGCATCATGGACATGGTGGAGAAGACCCGGCGATCCCTCACCGTCCTGCGCCGGTGTCAGGA
GGCCGACCGTGAGGAACTCAACCACTGGATCCGGTGCTACAGTGACTCTGAGGAGGGGAAGAAGGGCCCT
ACCCCCATCTCTGCCCGGTCCCTCAACAGCTGCAGTGGCCCTGAGGGGTCTCAGCTAGATGTTCACCGGG
ACTTCACGCCCAGGACCCTGTCTGGCTACATGCCTGAAGAGATCTGGAGGAAGGCTGAAGAAGCTGTGAA
TGAGGTGAAGCGCCAGGCCATGTCAGAACTACAGAAAGCTGTGTCTGATGCGGAGCGCAAAGCCCATGAA
CTCATCACCACAGAGCGTGCCAAGATGGAACGAGCCCTGGCGGAGGCCAAGCGACAGGCCTCGGAGGATG
CCCTGACTGTCATCAACCAGCAAGAGGACTCCAGCGAGAGCTGCTGGAACTGCGGGCGCAAGGCCAGCGA
GACGTGCAGTGGCTGTAACGCCGCCCGCTACTGCGGGTCCTTCTGTCAGCACAAAGACTGGGAGAAACAC
CATCACGTGTGCGGCCAGAGTCTGCAGGGCCCCGCGGCTGCAGTGGCTGACCCACTACCTGGACAGCCTG
ACGCCACTGCCAGCCCCAGCGAAGCCGGCTCGGCAGGGCCCTCTCGTCCCTGCTCTCCGGGGCCTCCAGG
CCCGCTGGACGCTGCTGTGCCCCGCTGATTCGAAGATATCAAGCTTATCGATAATCAACCTCTGGATTAC
AAAATTTGTGAAAGATTGACTGGTATTCTTAACTATGTTGCTCCTTTTACGCTATGTGGATACGCTGCTT
TAATGCCTTTGTATCATGCTATTGCTTCCCGTATGGCTTTCATTTTCTCCTCCTTGTATAAATCCTGGTT
GCTGTCTCTTTATGAGGAGTTGTGGCCCGTTGTCAGGCAACGTGGCGTGGTGTGCACTGTGTTTGCTGAC
GCAACCCCCACTGGTTGGGGCATTGCCACCACCTGTCAGCTCCTTTCCGGGACTTTCGCTTTCCCCCTCC
CTATTGCCACGGCGGAACTCATCGCCGCCTGCCTTGCCCGCTGCTGGACAGGGGCTCGGCTGTTGGGCAC
TGACAATTCCGTGGTGTTGTCGGGGAAATCATCGTCCTTTCCTTGGCTGCTCGCCTGTGTTGCCACCTGG
ATTCTGCGCGGGACGTCCTTCTGCTACGTCCCTTCGGCCCTCAATCCAGCGGACCTTCCTTCCCGCGGCC
TGCTGCCGGCTCTGCGGCCTCTTCCGCGTCTTCGCCTTCGCCCTCAGACGAGTCGGATCTCCCTTTGGGC
CGCCTCCCCGCATCGATACCGTCGACCTCGAGACCTAGAAAAACATGGAGCAATCACAAGTAGCAATACA
GCAGCTACCAATGCTGATTGTGCCTGGCTAGAAGCACAAGAGGAGGAGGAGGTGGGTTTTCCAGTCACAC
CTCAGGTACCTTTAAGACCAATGACTTACAAGGCAGCTGTAGATCTTAGCCACTTTTTAAAAGAAAAGGG
GGGACTGGAAGGGCTAATTCACTCCCAACGAAGACAAGATATCCTTGATCTGTGGATCTACCACACACAA
GGCTACTTCCCTGATTGGCAGAACTACACACCAGGGCCAGGGATCAGATATCCACTGACCTTTGGATGGT
GCTACAAGCTAGTACCAGTTGAGCAAGAGAAGGTAGAAGAAGCCAATGAAGGAGAGAACACCCGCTTGTT
ACACCCTGTGAGCCTGCATGGGATGGATGACCCGGAGAGAGAAGTATTAGAGTGGAGGTTTGACAGCCGC
CTAGCATTTCATCACATGGCCCGAGAGCTGCATCCGGACTGTACTGGGTCTCTCTGGTTAGACCAGATCT
GAGCCTGGGAGCTCTCTGGCTAACTAGGGAACCCACTGCTTAAGCCTCAATAAAGCTTGCCTTGAGTGCT
TCAAGTAGTGTGTGCCCGTCTGTTGTGTGACTCTGGTAACTAGAGATCCCTCAGACCCTTTTAGTCAGTG
TGGAAAATCTCTAGCAGGGCCCGTTTAAACCCGCTGATCAGCCTCGACTGTGCCTTCTAGTTGCCAGCCA
TCTGTTGTTTGCCCCTCCCCCGTGCCTTCCTTGACCCTGGAAGGTGCCACTCCCACTGTCCTTTCCTAAT
AAAATGAGGAAATTGCATCGCATTGTCTGAGTAGGTGTCATTCTATTCTGGGGGGTGGGGTGGGGCAGGA
CAGCAAGGGGGAGGATTGGGAAGACAATAGCAGGCATGCTGGGGATGCGGTGGGCTCTATGGCTTCTGAG
GCGGAAAGAACCAGCTGGGGCTCTAGGGGGTATCCCC
[124 nt withheld, positions 6338-6461]
C
[91 nt withheld, positions 6463-6553]
A
[49 nt withheld, positions 6555-6603]
CCTTTGACGTTGGAGTCCACGTTCTTT
[37 nt withheld, positions 6631-6667]
ACCCTATCTCGGTCTATTCTTTTGATTTATAAGGGATTTTGCCGATTTCGGCCTATTGGTTAAAAAATGA
GCTGATTTAACAAAAATTTAACGCGAATTAATTCTGTGGAATGTGTGTCAGTTAGGGTGTGGAAAGTCCC
CAGGCTCCCCAGCAGGCAGAAGTATGCAAAGCATGCATCTCAATTAGTCAGCAACCAGGTGTGGAAAGTC
CCCAGGCTCCCCAGCAGGCAGAAGTATGCAAAGCATGCATCTCAATTAGTCAGCAACCATAGTCCCGCCC
CTAACTCCGCCCATCCCGCCCCTAACTCCGCCCAGTTCCGCCCATTCTCCGCCCCATGGCTGACTAATTT
TTTTTATTTATGCAGAGGCCGAGGCCGCCTCTGCCTCTGAGCTATTCCAGAAGTAGTGAGGAGGCTTTTT
TGGAGGCCTAGGCTTTTGCAAAAAGCTCCCGGGAGCTTGTATATCCATTTTCGGATCTGATCAGCACGTG
TTGACAATTAATCATCGGCATAGTATATCGGCATAGTATAATACGACAAGGTGAGGAACTAAACCATGGC
CAAGTTGACCAGTGCCGTTCCGGTGCTCACCGCGCGCGACGTCGCCGGAGCGGTCGAGTTCTGGACCGAC
CGGCTCGGGTTCTCCCGGGACTTCGTGGAGGACGACTTCGCCGGTGTGGTCCGGGACGACGTGACCCTGT
TCATCAGCGCGGTCCAGGACCAGGTGGTGCCGGACAACACCCTGGCCTGGGTGTGGGTGCGCGGCCTGGA
CGAGCTGTACGCCGAGTGGTCGGAGGTCGTGTCCACGAACTTCCGGGACGCCTCCGGGCCGGCCATGACC
GAGATCGGCGAGCAGCCGTGGGGGCGGGAGTTCGCCCTGCGCGACCCGGCCGGCAACTGCGTGCACTTCG
TGGCCGAGGAGCAGGACTGACACGTGCTACGAGATTTCGATTCCACCGCCGCCTTCTATGAAAGGTTGGG
CTTCGGAATCGTTTTCCGGGACGCCGGCTGGATGATCCTCCAGCGCGGGGATCTCATGCTGGAGTTCTTC
GCCCACCCCAACTTGTTTATTGCAGCTTATAATGGTTACAAATAAAGCAATAGCATCACAAATTTCACAA
ATAAAGCATTTTTTTCACTGCATTCTAGTTGTGGTTTGTCCAAACTCATCAATGTATCTTATCATGTCTG
TATACCGTCGACCTCTAGCTAGAGCTTGGCGTAATCATGGTCATAGCTGTTTCCTGTGTGAAATTGTTAT
CCGCTCACAATTCCACACAACATACGAGCCGGAAGCATAAAGTGTAAAGCCTGGGGTGCCTAATGAGTGA
GCTAACTCACATTAATTGCGTTGCGCTCACTGCCCGCTTTCCAGTCGGGAAACCTGTCGTGCCAGCTGCA
TTAATGAATCGGCCAACGCGCGGGGAGAGGCGGTTTGCGTATTGGGCGCTCTTCCGCTTCCTCGCTCACT
GACTCGCTGCGCTCGGTCGTTCGGCTGCGGCGAGCGGTATCAGCTCACTCAAAGGCGGTAATACGGTTAT
CCACAGAATCAGGGGATAACGCAGGAAAGAACATGTGAGCAAAAGGCCAGCAAAAGGCCAGGAACCGTAA
AAAGGCCGCGTTGCTGGCGTTTTTCCATAGGCTCCGCCCCCCTGACGAGCATCACAAAAATCGACGCTCA
AGTCAGAGGTGGCGAAACCCGACAGGACTATAAAGATACCAGGCGTTTCCCCCTGGAAGCTCCCTCGTGC
GCTCTCCTGTTCCGACCCTGCCGCTTACCGGATACCTGTCCGCCTTTCTCCCTTCGGGAAGCGTGGCGCT
TTCTCATAGCTCACGCTGTAGGTATCTCAGTTCGGTGTAGGTCGTTCGCTCCAAGCTGGGCTGTGTGCAC
GAACCCCCCGTTCAGCCCGACCGCTGCGCCTTATCCGGTAACTATCGTCTTGAGTCCAACCCGGTAAGAC
ACGACTTATCGCCACTGGCAGCAGCCACTGGTAACAGGATTAGCAGAGCGAGGTATGTAGGCGGTGCTAC
AGAGTTCTTGAAGTGGTGGCCTAACTACGGCTACACTAGAAGAACAGTATTTGGTATCTGCGCTCTGCTG
AAGCCAGTTACCTTCGGAAAAAGAGTTGGTAGCTCTTGATCCGGCAAACAAACCACCGCTGGTAGCGGTG
GTTTTTTTGTTTGCAAGCAGCAGATTACGCGCAGAAAAAAAGGATCTCAAGAAGATCCTTTGATCTTTTC
TACGGGGTCTGACGCTCAGTGGAACGAAAACTCACGTTAAGGGATTTTGGTCATGAGATTATCAAAAAGG
ATCTTCACCTAGATCCTTTTAAATTAAAAATGAAGTTTTAAATCAATCTAAAGTATATATGAGTAAACTT
GGTCTGACAGTTACCAATGCTTAATCAGTGAGGCACCTATCTCAGCGATCTGTCTATTTCGTTCATCCAT
AGTTGCCTGACTCCCCGTCGTGTAGATAACTACGATACGGGAGGGCTTACCATCTGGCCCCAGTGCTGCA
ATGATACCGCGAGACCCACGCTCACCGGCTCCAGATTTATCAGCAATAAACCAGCCAGCCGGAAGGGCCG
AGCGCAGAAGTGGTCCTGCAACTTTATCCGCCTCCATCCAGTCTATTAATTGTTGCCGGGAAGCTAGAGT
AAGTAGTTCGCCAGTTAATAGTTTGCGCAACGTTGTTGCCATTGCTACAGGCATCGTGGTGTCACGCTCG
TCGTTTGGTATGGCTTCATTCAGCTCCGGTTCCCAACGATCAAGGCGAGTTACATGATCCCCCATGTTGT
GCAAAAAAGCGGTTAGCTCCTTCGGTCCTCCGATCGTTGTCAGAAGTAAGTTGGCCGCAGTGTTATCACT
CATGGTTATGGCAGCACTGCATAATTCTCTTACTGTCATGCCATCCGTAAGATGCTTTTCTGTGACTGGT
GAGTACTCAACCAAGTCATTCTGAGAATAGTGTATGCGGCGACCGAGTTGCTCTTGCCCGGCGTCAATAC
GGGATAATACCGCGCCACATAGCAGAACTTTAAAAGTGCTCATCATTGGAAAACGTTCTTCGGGGCGAAA
ACTCTCAAGGATCTTACCGCTGTTGAGATCCAGTTCGATGTAACCCACTCGTGCACCCAACTGATCTTCA
GCATCTTTTACTTTCACCAGCGTTTCTGGGTGAGCAAAAACAGGAAGGCAAAATGCCGCAAAAAAGGGAA
TAAGGGCGACACGGAAATGTTGAATACTCATACTCTTCCTTTTTCAATATTATTGAAGCATTTATCAGGG
TTATTGTCTCATGAGCGGATACATATTTGAATGTATTTAGAAAAATAAACAAATAGGGGTTCCGCGCACA
TTTCCCCGAAAAGTGCCACCTGACGTCGACGGATCGGGAGATCTCCCGATCCCCTATGGTGCACTCTCAG
TACAATCTGCTCTGATGCCGCATAGTTAAGCCAGTATCTGCTCCCTGCTTGTGTGTTGGAGGTCGCTGAG
TAGTGCGCGAGCAAAATTTAAGCTACAACAAGGCAAGGCTTGACCGACAATTGCATGAAGAATCTGCTTA
GGGTTAGGCGTTTTGCGCTGCTTCG
Features (pLannotate 1.2.2; 32 found; start..end, strand, type, name):
     27..406     +  enhancer       CMV enhancer: human cytomegalovirus immediate early enhancer
    407..606     +  promoter       CMV promoter: human cytomegalovirus (CMV) immediate early promoter
    624..804     +  LTR            5' LTR (truncated): truncated 5' long terminal repeat (LTR) from HIV-1
    851..976     +  misc_feature   HIV-1 Ψ: packaging signal of human immunodeficiency virus type 1
    960..1323    +  CDS            HIV-1 gag (fragment): gag protein from human immunodeficiency virus 1; gag
   1469..1702    +  misc_feature   RRE: The Rev response element (RRE) of HIV-1 allows for Rev-dependent mRNA export from the nucleus to the cytoplasm.
   2079..2179    +  CDS            Rev (fragment): human immunodeficiency virus 1 (HIV-1) Rev protein; rev; enhances nuclear export of unspliced and incompletely spliced viral mRNAs
   2229..2346    +  misc_feature   cPPT/CTS: central polypurine tract and central termination sequence of HIV-1
   2403..2673    +  protein_bind   tetracycline response element: contains seven copies of the tetracycline operator tetO tetracycline repressor TetR
   2684..2701    +  misc_feature   MCS (fragment): pUC18/19 multiple cloning site
   2706..2744    +  promoter       minimal CMV promoter: human cytomegalovirus (CMV) immediate early promoter
   2856..4715    +  CDS            Cbfa2t3: MTG16_MOUSE - Also known as Cbfa2t3h, Mtgr2. Experimental evidence at protein level: Swiss-Prot protein existence level 1. Transcriptional corepressor which facilitates transcriptional repression via its association with DNA-binding transcription factors and recruitment of other corepressors and histone-modifying enzymes. Can repress the expression of MMP7 in a ZBTB33-dependent manner. Reduces the protein levels and stability of the transcriptinal regulator HIF1A; interacts with EGLN1 and promotes the HIF1A prolyl hydroxylation-dependent ubiquitination and proteasomal degradation pathway. Cont
   4725..4743    +  misc_feature   MCS (fragment): pBluescript multiple cloning site
   4743..5331    +  misc_feature   WPRE: woodchuck hepatitis virus posttranscriptional regulatory element
   5268..5849    +  CDS            nef (fragment): NEF_HV1H2 - Experimental evidence at protein level: Swiss-Prot protein existence level 1. Extracellular Nef protein targets CD4(+) T-lymphocytes for apoptosis by interacting with CXCR4 surface receptors. From Human immunodeficiency virus type 1 group M subtype B (isolate HXB2) (HIV-1).
   5856..6036    +  LTR            5' LTR (truncated): truncated 5' long terminal repeat (LTR) from HIV-1
   6068..6292    +  polyA_signal   bGH poly(A) signal: bovine growth hormone polyadenylation signal
   6296..6317    +  promoter       SV40 promoter (fragment): SV40 enhancer and early promoter
   6338..6766    +  rep_origin     f1 ori (sequence partly withheld): f1 bacteriophage origin of replication; arrow indicates direction of (+) strand synthesis
   6780..7109    +  promoter       SV40 promoter: SV40 enhancer and early promoter
   7157..7204    +  promoter       EM7 promoter: synthetic bacterial promoter&nbsp
   7223..7597    +  CDS            BleoR: antibiotic-binding protein; Sh ble from Streptoalloteichus hindustanus; confers resistance to bleomycin, phleomycin, and Zeocin™
   7607..7732    +  CDS            ble (fragment): BLE_KLEPN - Experimental evidence at protein level: Swiss-Prot protein existence level 1. Binding protein with a strong affinity to the bleomycin family of antibiotics. Binds to CL990; an antimitotic-antibiotic compound. From Klebsiella pneumoniae.
   7727..7848    +  polyA_signal   SV40 poly(A) signal: SV40 polyadenylation signal
   7921..7937    -  protein_bind   lac operator: The lac repressor binds to the lac operator to inhibit transcription in E. coli. This inhibition can be relieved by adding lactose or isopropyl-β-D-thiogalactopyranoside (IPTG). lac repressor encoded by lacI
   7945..7975    -  promoter       lac promoter: promoter for the E. coli lac operon
   7990..8011    -  protein_bind   CAP binding site: CAP binding activates transcription in the presence of cAMP. E. coli catabolite activator protein
   8024..8116    -  CDS            lacI (fragment): lac repressor; lacI; The lac repressor binds to the lac operator to inhibit transcription in E. coli. This inhibition can be relieved by adding lactose or isopropyl-β-D-thiogalactopyranoside (IPTG).
   8299..8887    -  rep_origin     ori: high-copy-number ColE1/pMB1/pBR322/pUC origin of replication
   9058..9918    -  CDS            AmpR: β-lactamase; bla; confers resistance to ampicillin, carbenicillin, and related antibiotics
   9919..10023   -  promoter       AmpR promoter: bla
  10082..10134   -  misc_feature   bom (fragment): basis of mobility region from pBR322
