[The description below was written by a language model from this plasmid's Addgene catalogue record and pLannotate feature annotations shown in this document.]
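Description:
pFUW-TetO-Cbfa2t3 is a 10.3 kb HIV-1-based lentiviral transfer plasmid built on the pFUW-TetO backbone for doxycycline-inducible expression of mouse Cbfa2t3 in mammalian cells. In bacteria it is maintained at high copy through a ColE1/pUC-type origin and selected with ampicillin (AmpR, β-lactamase); an f1 origin is also present. Outside the viral region the backbone carries an SV40/EM7-driven BleoR cassette with an SV40 poly(A) signal, which could confer Zeocin resistance in transfected cells or bacteria but would not be carried into the packaged viral genome.

The viral cassette starts with a CMV enhancer/promoter fused to a truncated 5' LTR, which drives transcription of the genomic RNA in packaging cells. It is followed by the Ψ packaging signal with a gag fragment, the RRE for Rev-dependent nuclear export, and the cPPT/CTS element that aids nuclear import of the provirus. The internal expression unit consists of a tetracycline response element with seven tetO copies placed upstream of a minimal CMV promoter; this is the "CMV" promoter listed in the catalogue entry. It controls the 1,860 bp Cbfa2t3 coding sequence (also known as MTG16), a transcriptional corepressor that acts through DNA-binding factors and histone-modifying enzymes. No epitope tag or reporter is annotated. A WPRE downstream enhances transcript expression, and the cassette ends with a truncated 3' LTR and a bGH poly(A) signal.

Because the plasmid encodes no tetracycline transactivator, induction requires one supplied separately, such as rtTA from a co-delivered vector. The associated publication indicates use in transcription factor screening related to dendritic cell subset identity.
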