Addgene plasmid #207206: pFUW-TetO-Cbfa2t3
Purpose: doxycycline-inducible expression of Mouse Cbfa2t3 in mammalian cells
Depositing lab: Filipe Pereira. Depositing organization: Center for Neuroscience and Cell Biology, University of Coimbra. Publication: Anchored screening identifies transcription factor blueprints underlying dendritic cell diversity and subset-specific anti-tumor immunity. Henriques-Oliveira L, Altman AR, Kurochkin I, Ascic E, Halitzki E, Matei A, Pértiga-Cabral D, Ulmert I, Holst S, Nair MS, Cunha PP, Park S, Vergani S, Kharas MG, Yuan J, Lahl K, Rosa FF, Pires CF, Pereira C-F. Immunity. 58, 1-20. October 2025. 10.1016/j.immuni.2025.08.001.
Backbone
  Vector backbone: pFUW-TetO
  Vector type: Mammalian Expression, Lentiviral
Growth in bacteria
  Bacterial resistance: Ampicillin, 100 μg/mL
  Growth temperature: 37°C
  Growth strain: NEB Stable
  Copy number: High Copy
Gene/Insert
  Gene/Insert name: pFUW-TetO-CBFA2T3
  Species: M. musculus (mouse)
  Insert size (bp): 1860
  Promoter: CMV
  Cloning method: Restriction Enzyme; 5′ cloning site XbaI (unknown if destroyed); 3′ cloning site BstBI (unknown if destroyed)
  Sequencing primers: 5′ TCCACGCTGTTTTGACCTCC
Terms and licenses: Academic/Nonprofit Terms; Industry Terms: Not Available to Industry
How to cite: pFUW-TetO-Cbfa2t3 was a gift from Filipe Pereira (Addgene plasmid # 207206 ; http://n2t.net/addgene:207206 ; RRID:Addgene_207206)
